>Addgene plasmid #186299 | P2061 | addgene full sequence | sequence record 367190 | Addgene NGS Result
TACAGGTTTATATATTATTCTGTTTCTCCAATTCGCCCTATAGTGAGTCGTATTAACCGGTGTATACTCT
TTCTTCAACAATTAAATACTCTCGGTAGCCAAGTTGGTTTAAGGCGCAAGACTGTAATTTATCACTACGA
AATCTTGAGATCGGGCGTTCGACTCGCCCCCGGGAGAGATGGCCGGCATGGTCCCAGCCTCCTCGCTGGC
GCCGGCTGGGCAACACCTTCGGGTGGCGAATGGGACCGGAGACCGGCCCTTAAGTCCTGGTCTCCGTTTT
AGAGCTAGAAATAGCAAGTTAAAATAAGGCTAGTCCGTTATCAACTTGAAAAAGTGGCACCGAGTCGGTG
CTTTTTTTGGCGCGCCTCTGTCGACTCTAGAGAAGCGGGTAAGCTGCCACAGCAATTAATGCACAACATT
TAACCTACATTCTTCCTTATCGGATCCTCAAAACCCTTAAAAACATATGCCTCACCCTAACATATTTTCC
AATTAACCCTCAATATTTCTCTGTCACCCGGCCTCTATTTTCCATTTTCTTCTTTACCCGCCACGCGTTT
TTTTCTTTCAAATTTTTTTCTTCCTTCTTCTTTTTCTTCCACGTCCTCTTGCATAAATAAATAAACCGTT
TTGAAACCAAACTCGCCTCTCTCTCTCCTTTTTGAAATATTTTTGGGTTTGTTTGATCCTTTCCTTCCCA
ATCTCTCTTGTTTAATATATATTCATTTATATCACGCTCTCTTTTTATCTTCCTTTTTTTCCTCTCTCTT
GTATTCTTCCTTCCCCTTTCTACTCAAACCAAGAAGAAAAAGAAAAGGTCAATCTTTGTTAAAGAATAGG
ATCTTCTACTACATCAGCTTTTAGATTTTTCACGCTTACTGCTTTTTTCTTCCCAAGATCGAAAATTTAC
TGAATTAACAACTAGTGGATCCCCCGGGCTGCAGGAATTCATGAAAGCGTTAACGGCCAGGCAACAAGAG
GTGTTTGATCTCATCCGTGATCACATCAGCCAGACAGGTATGCCGCCGACGCGTGCGGAAATCGCGCAGC
GTTTGGGGTTCCGTTCCCCAAACGCGGCTGAAGAACATCTGAAGGCGCTGGCACGCAAAGGCGTTATTGA
AATTGTTTCCGGCGCATCACGCGGGATTCGTCTGTTGCAGGAAGAGGAAGAAGGGTTGCCGCTGGTAGGT
CGTGTGGCTGCCGGTGAACCACTTCTGGCGCAACAGCATATTGAAGGTCATTATCAGGTCGATCCTTCCT
TATTCAAGCCGAATGCTGATTTCCTGCTGCGCGTCAGCGGGATGTCGATGAAAGACATCGGCATTATGGA
TGGTGACTTGCTGGCAGTGCATAAAACTCAGGATGTACGTAACGGTCAGGTCGTTGTCGCACGTATTGAT
GACGAGGTTACCGTTAAGCGCCTGAAAAAACAGGGCAATAAAGTCGAACTGTTGCCAGAAAATAGCGAGT
TTAAACCAATTGTCGTAGATCTTCGTCAGCAGAGCTTCACCATTGAAGGGCTGGCGGTTGGGGTTATTCG
CAACGGCGACTGGCTGGGTTCTAAGGATATCTCTGCTGGAGACATGAGAGCTGCCAACCTTTGGCCAAGC
CCGCTCATGATCAAACGCTCTAAGAAGAACAGCCTGGCCTTGTCCCTGACGGCCGACCAGATGGTCAGTG
CCTTGTTGGATGCTGAGCCCCCCATACTCTATTCCGAGTATGATCCTACCAGACCCTTCAGTGAAGCTTC
GATGATGGGCTTACTGACCAACCTGGCAGACAGGGAGCTGGTTCACATGATCAACTGGGCGAAGAGGGTG
CCAGGCTTTGTGGATTTGACCCTCCATGATCAGGTCCACCTTCTAGAATGTGCCTGGTTAGAGATCCTGA
TGATTGGTTTGGTCTGGCGCTCCATGGAGCACCCAGTGAAGCTACTGTTTGCTCCTAACTTGCTCTTGGA
CAGGAACCAGGGAAAATGTGTAGAGGGCATGGTGGAGATCTTCGACATGCTGCTGGCTACATCATCTCGG
TTCCGCATGATGAATCTGCAGGGAGAGGAGTTTGTGTGCCTCAAATCTATTATTTTGCTTAATTCTGGAG
TGTACACATTTCTGTCCAGCACCCTGAAGTCTCTGGAAGAGAAGGACCATATCCACCGAGTCCTGGACAA
GATCACAGACACTTTGATCCACCTGATGGCCAAGGCAGGCCTGACCCTGCAGCAGCAGCACCAGCGGCTG
GCCCAGCTCCTCCTCATCCTCTCCCACATCAGGCACATGAGTAACAAAGGCATGGAGCATCTGTACAGCA
TGAAGTGCAAGAACGTGGTGCCCCTCTATGACCTGCTGCTGGAGATGCTGGACGCCCACCGCCTACATGC
GCCCACTAGCCGTGGAGGGGCATCCGTGGAGGAGACGGACCAAAGCCACTTGGCCACTGCGGGCTCTACT
TCATCGCATTCCTTGCAAAAGTATTACATCACGGGGGAGGCAGAGGGTTTCCCTGCCACAGTCGATATCA
TGCAGGATCTGCCGGGCAACGATAACAGCACCGCGGGCGAATTTCCAGGTATTACTTTGAGAATCCAAGA
AACTGATATGTTGTATAAAGGTGATACTTTGTATTTGGATTGGTTGGAAGATGGTATTGCTGAATTGGTT
TTCGATGCTCCAGGTTCTGTTAATAAATTGGATACTGCTGTTGCTTCTTTGGGTGAAGCTATTGGTGTTT
TGGAACAACAATCTGATTTGATTTGGGAAACTTTGACTGTTAAAGATGCTAAAGTTAATTTCGATTCTGG
TTTGGAAAAATTCGAAGAAGCTATTCCATCTGCTGATGATTTCGATCCAGTTGCTGAAAGAAGATCCTCT
GGTGAATTTAGAGCTGAAAGACATTCTGGTGGTACTGATTTGTGTTTCAAGCTTTAATTAACGACATGGA
GGCCCAGAATACCCTCCTTGACAGTCTTGACGTGCGCAGCTCAGGGGCATGATGTGACTGTCGCCCGTAC
ATTTAGCCCATACATCCCCATGTATAATCATTTGCATCCATACATTTTGATGGCCGCACGGCGCGAAGCA
AAAATTACGGCTCCTCGCTGCAGACCTGCGAGCAGGGAAACGCTCCCCTCACAGACGCGTTGAATTGTCC
CCACGCCGCGCCCCTGTAGAGAAATATAAAAGGTTAGGATTTGCCACTGAGGTTCTTCTTTCATATACTT
CCTTTTAAAATCTTGCTAGGATACAGTTCTCACATCACATCCGAACATAAAGAGCTGTTGACAATTAATC
ATCGGCTCGCATAATCTGTGGAATTGTGAGCGGATAACAATTTCACACAGGAAACATAAAATGAGCCATA
TTCAACGGGAAACGTCTTGCTCGAGGCCGCGATTAAATTCCAACATGGATGCTGATTTATATGGGTATAA
ATGGGCTCGCGATAATGTCGGGCAATCAGGTGCGACAATCTATCGATTGTATGGGAAGCCCGATGCGCCA
GAGTTGTTTCTGAAACATGGCAAAGGTAGCGTTGCCAATGATGTTACAGATGAGATGGTCAGACTAAACT
GGCTGACGGAATTTATGCCTCTTCCGACCATCAAGCATTTTATCCGTACTCCTGATGATGCATGGTTACT
CACCACTGCGATCCCCGGGAAAACAGCATTCCAGGTATTAGAAGAATATCCTGATTCAGGTGAAAATATT
GTTGATGCGCTGGCAGTGTTCCTGCGCCGGTTGCATTCGATTCCTGTTTGTAATTGTCCTTTTAACAGCG
ATCGCGTATTTCGTCTCGCTCAGGCGCAATCACGAATGAATAACGGTTTGGTTGATGCGAGTGATTTTGA
TGACGAGCGTAATGGCTGGCCTGTTGAACAAGTCTGGAAAGAAATGCATAAGCTTTTGCCATTCTCACCG
GATTCAGTCGTCACTCATGGTGATTTCTCACTTGATAACCTTATTTTTGACGAGGGGAAATTAATAGGTT
GTATTGATGTTGGACGAGTCGGAATCGCAGACCGATACCAGGATCTTGCCATCCTATGGAACTGCCTCGG
TGAGTTTTCTCCTTCATTACAGAAACGGCTTTTTCAAAAATATGGTATTGATAATCCTGATATGAATAAA
TTGCAGTTTCATTTGATGCTCGATGAGTTTTTCTAATCAGTACTGACAATAAAAAGATTCTTGTTTTCAA
GAACTTGTCATTTGTATAGTTTTTTTATATTGTAGTTGTTCTATTTTAATCAAATGTTAGCGTGATTTAT
ATTTTTTTTCGCCTCGACATCATCTGCCCAGATGCGAAGTTAAGTGCGCAGAAAGTAATATCATGCGTCA
ATCGTATGTGAATGCTGGTCGCTATACTGGGTACCCAGCTTCACATTTCCCCGAAAAGTGCCACCTGACG
TCAACGAAGCATCTGTGCTTCATTTTGTAGAACAAAAATGCAACGCGAGAGCGCTAATTTTTCAAACAAA
GAATCTGAGCTGCATTTTTACAGAACAGAAATGCAACGCGAAAGCGCTATTTTACCAACGAAGAATCTGT
GCTTCATTTTTGTAAAACAAAAATGCAACGCGAGAGCGCTAATTTTTCAAACAAAGAATCTGAGCTGCAT
TTTTACAGAACAGAAATGCAACGCGAGAGCGCTATTTTACCAACAAAGAATCTATACTTCTTTTTTGTTC
TACAAAAATGCATCCCGAGAGCGCTATTTTTCTAACAAAGCATCTTAGATTACTTTTTTTCTCCTTTGTG
CGCTCTATAATGCAGTCTCTTGATAACTTTTTGCACTGTAGGTCCGTTAAGGTTAGAAGAAGGCTACTTT
GGTGTCTATTTTCTCTTCCATAAAAAAAGCCTGACTCCACTTCCCGCGTTTACTGATTACTAGCGAAGCT
GCGGGTGCATTTTTTCAAGATAAAGGCATCCCCGATTATATTCTATACCGATGTGGATTGCGCATACTTT
GTGAACAGAAAGTGATAGCGTTGATGATTCTTCATTGGTCAGAAAATTATGAACGGTTTCTTCTATTTTG
TCTCTATATACTACGTATAGGAAATGTTTACATTTTCGTATTGTTTTCGATTCACTCTATGAATAGTTCT
TACTACAATTTTTTTGTCTAAAGAGTAATACTAGAGATAAACATAAAAAATGTAGAGGTCGAGTTTAGAT
GCAAGTTCAAGGAGCGAAAGGTGGATGGGTAGGTTATATAGGGATATAGCACAGAGATATATAGCAAAGA
GATACTTTTGAGCAATGTTTGTGGAAGCGGTATTCGCAATATTTTAGTAGCTCGTTACAGTCCGGTGCGT
TTTTGGTTTTTTGAAAGTGCGTCTTCAGAGCGCTTTTGGTTTTCAAAAGCGCTCTGAAGTTCCTATACTT
TTTAGAGAATAGGAACTTCGGAATAGGAACTTCAAAGCGTTTCCGAAAACGAGCGCTTCCGAAAATGCAA
CGCGAGCTGCGCACATACAGCTCACTGTTCACGTCGCACCTATATCTGCGTGTTGCCTGTATATATATAT
ACATGAGAAGAACGGCATAGTGCGTGTTTATGCTTAAATGCGTACTTATATGCGTCTATTTATGTAGGAT
GAAAGGTAGTCTAGTACCTCCTGTGATATTATCCCATTCCATGCGGGGTATCGTATGCTTCCTTCAGCAC
TACCCTTTAGCTGTTCTATATGCTGCCACTCCTCAATTGGATTAGTCTCATCCTTCAATGCTATCATTTC
CTTTGATATTGGATCATATTAATTAAACACACACATGGTAATAACTGCAGATCAAAGGATCTTCTTGAGA
TCCTTTTTTTCTGCGCGTAATCTGCTGCTTGCAAACAAAAAAACCACCGCTACCAGCGGTGGTTTGTTTG
CCGGATCAAGAGCTACCAACTCTTTTTCCGAAGGTAACTGGCTTCAGCAGAGCGCAGATACCAAATACTG
TTCTTCTAGTGTAGCCGTAGTTAGGCCACCACTTCAAGAACTCTGTAGCACCGCCTACATACCTCGCTCT
GCTAATCCTGTTACCAGTGGCTGCTGCCAGTGGCGATAAGTCGTGTCTTACCGGGTTGGACTCAAGACGA
TAGTTACCGGATAAGGCGCAGCGGTCGGGCTGAACGGGGGGTTCGTGCACACAGCCCAGCTTGGAGCGAA
CGACCTACACCGAACTGAGATACCTACAGCGTGAGCTATGAGAAAGCGCCACGCTTCCCGAAGGGAGAAA
GGCGGACAGGTATCCGGTAAGCGGCAGGGTCGGAACAGGAGAGCGCACGAGGGAGCTTCCAGGGGGAAAC
GCCTGGTATCTTTATAGTCCTGTCGGGTTTCGCCACCTCTGACTTGAGCGTCGATTTTTGTGATGCTCGT
CAGGGGGGCGGAGCCTATGGAAAAACGCCAGCAACGCGGCCTTTTTACGGTTCCTGGCCTTTTGCTGGCC
TTTTGCTCACATGTTCTTTCCTGCGTTATCCCCTGATTCTGTGGATAACCGTATTACCGCCTTTGAGTGA
GCTGATACCGCTCGCCGCAGCCGAACGACCGAGCGCAGCGAGTCAGTGAGCGAGGAAGCGGAAGAGCGCC
CAATACGCAAACCGCCTCTCCCCGCGCGTTGGCCGATTCATTAATGCCTGCAGGTGCATCAGCAGCTGTT
GTGAGCGGATAACAATTTCACACAGGAAACAGCTATGACCATGATTACGCCAAGCTCGAAATTAACCCTC
ACTAAAGGGAACAAAAGCTGGGTACAAGTGACAATATATATATATATATAATAACGACATCGTTATCTGA
AATACGGCCGTTAAGCAGAAGCATCTTCAACTTTTCTTTTCTTTTTTGGTCCACCGTCGCCTCCCAGCTG
AGACAGGTCGATCCGTGTCTCGTACAGGCCGGTGATGCTCTGGTGGATCAGGGTGGCGTCCAGCACCTCT
TTGGTGCTGGTGTACCTCTTCCGGTCGATGGTGGTGTCAAAGTACTTGAAGGCGGCAGGGGCTCCCAGAT
TGGTCAGGGTAAACAGGTGGATGATATTCTCGGCCTGCTCTCTGATGGGCTTATCCCGGTGCTTGTTGTA
GGCGGACAGCACTTTGTCCAGATTAGCGTCGGCCAGGATCACTCTCTTGGAGAACTCGCTGATCTGCTCG
ATGATCTCGTCCAGGTAGTGCTTGTGCTGTTCCACAAACAGCTGTTTCTGCTCATTATCCTCGGGGGAGC
CCTTCAGCTTCTCATAGTGGCTGGCCAGGTACAGGAAGTTCACATATTTGGAGGGCAGGGCCAGTTCGTT
TCCCTTCTGCAGTTCGCCGGCAGAGGCCAGCATTCTCTTCCGGCCGTTTTCCAGCTCGAACAGGGAGTAC
TTAGGCAGCTTGATGATCAGGTCCTTTTTCACTTCTTTGTAGCCCTTGGCTTCCAGAAAGTCGATGGGAT
TCTTCTCGAAGCTGCTTCTTTCCATGATGGTGATCCCCAGCAGCTCTTTCACACTCTTCAGTTTCTTGGA
CTTGCCCTTTTCCACTTTGGCCACCACCAGCACAGAATAGGCCACGGTGGGGCTGTCGAAGCCGCCGTAC
TTCTTAGGGTCCCAGTCCTTCTTTCTGGCGATCAGCTTATCGCTGTTCCTCTTGGGCAGGATAGACTCTT
TGCTGAAGCCGCCTGTCTGCACCTCGGTCTTTTTCACGATATTCACTTGGGGCATGCTCAGCACTTTCCG
CACGGTGGCAAAATCCCGGCCCTTATCCCACACGATCTCCCCGGTTTCGCCGTTTGTCTCGATCAGAGGC
CGCTTCCGGATCTCGCCGTTGGCCAGGGTAATCTCGGTCTTGAAAAAGTTCATGATGTTGCTGTAGAAGA
AGTACTTGGCGGTAGCCTTGCCGATTTCCTGCTCGCTCTTGGCGATCATCTTCCGCACGTCGTACACCTT
GTAGTCGCCGTACACGAACTCGCTTTCCAGCTTAGGGTACTTTTTGATCAGGGCGGTTCCCACGACGGCG
TTCAGGTAGGCGTCGTGGGCGTGGTGGTAGTTGTTGATCTCGCGCACTTTGTAAAACTGGAAATCCTTCC
GGAAATCGGACACCAGCTTGGACTTCAGGGTGATCACTTTCACTTCCCGGATCAGCTTGTCATTCTCGTC
GTACTTAGTGTTCATCCGGGAGTCCAGGATCTGTGCCACGTGCTTTGTGATCTGCCGGGTTTCCACCAGC
TGTCTCTTGATGAAGCCGGCCTTATCCAGTTCGCTCAGGCCGCCTCTCTCGGCCTTGGTCAGATTGTCGA
ACTTTCTCTGGGTAATCAGCTTGGCGTTCAGCAGCTGCCGCCAGTAGTTCTTCATCTTCTTCACGACCTC
TTCGGAGGGCACGTTGTCGCTCTTGCCCCGGTTCTTGTCGCTTCTGGTCAGCACCTTGTTGTCGATGGAG
TCGTCCTTCAGAAAGCTCTGAGGCACGATATGGTCCACATCGTAGTCGGACAGCCGGTTGATGTCCAGTT
CCTGGTCCACGTACATATCCCGCCCATTCTGCAGGTAGTACAGGTACAGCTTCTCGTTCTGCAGCTGGGT
GTTTTCCACGGGGTGTTCTTTCAGGATCTGGCTGCCCAGCTCTTTGATGCCCTCTTCGATCCGCTTCATT
CTCTCGCGGCTGTTCTTCTGTCCCTTCTGGGTGGTCTGGTTCTCTCTGGCCATTTCGATCACGATGTTCT
CGGGCTTGTGCCGGCCCATCACTTTCACGAGCTCGTCCACCACCTTCACTGTCTGCAGGATGCCCTTCTT
AATGGCGGGGCTGCCGGCCAGATTGGCAATGTGCTCGTGCAGGCTATCGCCCTGGCCGGACACCTGGGCT
TTCTGGATGTCCTCTTTAAAGGTCAGGCTGTCGTCGTGGATCAGCTGCATGAAGTTTCTGTTGGCGAAGC
CGTCGGACTTCAGGAAATCCAGGATTGTCTTGCCGGACTGCTTGTCCCGGATGCCGTTGATCAGCTTCCG
GCTCAGCCTGCCCCAGCCGGTGTATCTCCGCCGCTTCAGCTGCTTCATCACTTTGTCGTCGAACAGGTGG
GCATAGGTTTTCAGCCGTTCCTCGATCATCTCTCTGTCCTCAAACAGTGTCAGGGTCAGCACGATATCTT
CCAGAATGTCCTCGTTTTCCTCATTGTCCAGGAAGTCCTTGTCCTTGATAATTTTCAGCAGATCGTGGTA
TGTGCCCAGGGAGGCGTTGAACCGATCTTCCACGCCGGAGATTTCCACGGAGTCGAAGCACTCGATTTTC
TTGAAGTAGTCCTCTTTCAGCTGCTTCACGGTCACTTTCCGGTTGGTCTTGAACAGCAGGTCCACGATGG
CCTTTTTCTGCTCGCCGCTCAGGAAGGCGGGCTTTCTCATTCCCTCGGTCACGTATTTCACTTTGGTCAG
CTCGTTATACACGGTGAAGTACTCGTACAGCAGGCTGTGCTTGGGCAGCACCTTCTCGTTGGGCAGGTTC
TTATCGAAGTTGGTCATCCGCTCGATGAAGCTCTGGGCGGAAGCGCCCTTGTCCACCACTTCCTCGAAGT
TCCAGGGGGTGATGGTTTCCTCGCTCTTTCTGGTCATCCAGGCGAATCTGCTGTTTCCCCTGGCCAGAGG
GCCCACGTAGTAGGGGATGCGGAAGGTCAGGATCTTCTCGATCTTTTCCCGGTTGTCCTTCAGGAATGGG
TAAAAATCTTCCTGCCGCCGCAGAATGGCGTGCAGCTCTCCCAGGTGGATCTGGTGGGGGATGCTGCCGT
TGTCGAAGGTCCGCTGCTTCCGCAGCAGGTCCTCTCTGTTCAGCTTCACGAGCAGTTCCTCGGTGCCGTC
CATCTTTTCCAGGATGGGCTTGATGAACTTGTAGAACTCTTCCTGGCTGGCTCCGCCGTCAATGTAGCCG
GCGTAGCCGTTCTTGCTCTGGTCGAAGAAAATCTCTTTGTACTTCTCAGGCAGCTGCTGCCGCACGAGAG
CTTTCAGCAGGGTCAGGTCCTGGTGGTGCTCGTCGTATCTCTTGATCATAGAGGCGCTCAGGGGGGCCTT
GGTGATCTCGGTGTTCACTCTCAGGATGTCGCTCAGCAGGATGGCGTCGGACAGGTTCTTGGCGGCCAGA
AACAGGTCGGCGTACTGGTCGCCGATCTGGGCCAGCAGGTTGTCCAGGTCGTCGTCGTAGGTGTCCTTGC
TCAGCTGCAGTTTGGCATCCTCGGCCAGGTCGAAGTTGCTCTTGAAGTTGGGGGTCAGGCCCAGGCTCAG
GGCAATCAGGTTTCCGAACAGGCCATTCTTCTTCTCGCCGGGCAGCTGGGCGATCAGATTTTCCAGCCGT
CTGCTCTTGCTCAGTCTGGCAGACAGGATGGCCTTGGCGTCCACGCCGCTGGCGTTGATGGGGTTTTCCT
CGAACAGCTGGTTGTAGGTCTGCACCAGCTGGATGAACAGCTTGTCCACGTCGCTGTTGTCGGGGTTCAG
GTCGCCCTCGATCAGGAAGTGGCCCCGGAACTTGATCATGTGGGCCAGGGCCAGATAGATCAGCCGCAGG
TCGGCCTTGTCGGTGCTGTCCACCAGTTTCTTTCTCAGGTGGTAGATGGTGGGGTACTTCTCGTGGTAGG
CCACCTCGTCCACGATGTTGCCGAAGATGGGGTGCCGCTCGTGCTTCTTATCCTCTTCCACCAGGAAGGA
CTCTTCCAGTCTGTGGAAGAAGCTGTCGTCCACCTTGGCCATCTCGTTGCTGAAGATCTCTTGCAGATAG
CAGATCCGGTTCTTCCGTCTGGTGTATCTTCTTCTGGCGGTTCTCTTCAGCCGGGTGGCCTCGGCTGTTT
CGCCGCTGTCGAACAGCAGGGCTCCGATCAGGTTCTTCTTGATGCTGTGCCGGTCGGTGTTGCCCAGCAC
CTTGAATTTCTTGCTGGGCACCTTGTACTCGTCGGTGATCACGGCCCAGCCCACAGAGTTGGTGCCGATG
TCCAGGCCGATGCTGTACTTCTTGTCCATGGGGATCCACTAGTATAGAAGTATAGTAATTTATGCTGCAA
AGGTCCTAATGTATAAGGAAAGAAGAGAAAAGAAGAAAACAAGAGTTTTATATACATACAGAGCACATGC
TCTAGACCCTGGGTGTATATACAGTTATGCTGTGAGTATATACAGCACCTAGACCCTGGGTGTATATACA
GTTATGCTGTGAGTATATACAGCACCTAGGGAGCTCCAATTCGCCCTATAGGCGGCCGCGAAAAGAAATA
TAGTCTTCAAGGTTATATTA
Features (pLannotate 1.2.2; 20 found; start..end, strand, type, name):
     37..55      -  promoter       T7 promoter: promoter for bacteriophage T7 RNA polymerase
     88..176     +  ncRNA          tRNA: Accession: RF00005 - tRNA
    276..351     +  misc_RNA       gRNA scaffold: guide RNA scaffold for the Streptococcus pyogenes CRISPR/Cas9 system
    920..950     +  misc_feature   MCS (fragment): pBluescript multiple cloning site
    951..1556    +  CDS            lexA: LEXA_ECOLI - Also known as exrA, spr, tsl, umuA. Experimental evidence at protein level: Swiss-Prot protein existence level 1. Represses a number of genes involved in the response to DNA damage (SOS response), including recA and lexA. Binds to the 16 bp palindromic sequence 5'-CTGTATATATATACAG-3'. In the presence of single- stranded DNA, RecA interacts with LexA causing an autocatalytic cleavage which disrupts the DNA-binding part of LexA, leading to derepression of the SOS regulon and eventually DNA repair. Implicated in hydroxy radical-mediated cell death induced by hydroxyurea treatment (Pu
   1575..2510    +  CDS            ERT2: mutated ligand-binding domain of the human estrogen receptor (Feil et al., 1997)
   2598..2750    +  CDS            fadB (fragment): FADB_ECOLI - Also known as oldB. Experimental evidence at protein level: Swiss-Prot protein existence level 1. Involved in the aerobic and anaerobic degradation of long- chain fatty acids via beta-oxidation cycle. Catalyzes the formation of 3-oxoacyl-CoA from enoyl-CoA via L-3-hydroxyacyl-CoA. It can also use D-3-hydroxyacyl-CoA and cis-3-enoyl-CoA as substrate. From Escherichia coli (strain K12).
   2745..2846    +  CDS            yjaG (fragment): YJAG_ECOLI - Protein predicted: Swiss-Prot protein existence level 4. From Escherichia coli (strain K12).
   2933..3271    +  promoter       TEF promoter: Ashbya gossypii TEF promoter
   3278..3305    +  promoter       tac promoter: strong E. coli promoter; hybrid between the trp and lac UV5 promoters
   3310..3332    +  protein_bind   lac operator (fragment): The lac repressor binds to the lac operator to inhibit transcription in E. coli. This inhibition can be relieved by adding lactose or isopropyl-β-D-thiogalactopyranoside (IPTG). lac repressor encoded by lacI
   3351..4166    +  CDS            KanR: aminoglycoside phosphotransferase; aph(3')-Ia; confers resistance to kanamycin in bacteria or G418 (Geneticin®) in eukaryotes
   4172..4369    +  terminator     TEF terminator: Ashbya gossypii TEF terminator
   4413..5755    -  rep_origin     2μ ori: yeast 2μ plasmid origin of replication
   5805..6393    +  rep_origin     ori: high-copy-number ColE1/pMB1/pBR322/pUC origin of replication
   6576..6627    +  CDS            lacI (fragment): lac repressor; lacI; The lac repressor binds to the lac operator to inhibit transcription in E. coli. This inhibition can be relieved by adding lactose or isopropyl-β-D-thiogalactopyranoside (IPTG).
   6649..6667    +  protein_bind   lac operator (fragment): The lac repressor binds to the lac operator to inhibit transcription in E. coli. This inhibition can be relieved by adding lactose or isopropyl-β-D-thiogalactopyranoside (IPTG). lac repressor encoded by lacI
   6710..6728    +  promoter       T3 promoter: promoter for bacteriophage T3 RNA polymerase
   6752..6769    +  promoter       LEU2 promoter (fragment): S. cerevisiae LEU2
   6846..10949   -  CDS            Cas9: Cas9 (Csn1) endonuclease from the Streptococcus pyogenes Type II CRISPR/Cas system generates RNA-guided double strand breaks in DNA
