[The description below was written by a language model from this plasmid's Addgene catalogue record and pLannotate feature annotations shown in this document.]
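Description:
P2061 is a yeast–E. coli shuttle plasmid built on the pCerCC backbone for hormone-inducible CRISPR/Cas9 expression in yeast. It replicates at high copy in E. coli through a ColE1/pUC-type origin and is maintained episomally in yeast through a 2μ origin. A single KanR (aminoglycoside phosphotransferase) gene serves both hosts. It sits between the Ashbya gossypii TEF promoter and terminator for G418 selection in yeast, and an adjacent tac promoter/lac operator segment drives it for kanamycin selection in bacteria. The catalogue gives a total size of 11,011 bp, whereas the sequenced record is 11,220 nt.

The payload is a two-part inducible circuit. The first insert is the synthetic transcription factor LexA-HBD-B112, which the record says is expressed from the constitutive ACT1 promoter; that promoter is not annotated in the feature table. The factor fuses the E. coli LexA DNA-binding protein to the human estrogen receptor hormone-binding domain (annotated by similarity as ERT2) and the B112 activation domain. The short fadB and yjaG fragments annotated at its 3′ end probably correspond to B112, which is E. coli-derived. The second insert is Streptococcus pyogenes Cas9, placed on the opposite strand under a promoter with two LexA operators upstream of a minimal CYC1 promoter. Adding β-estradiol activates the LexA fusion, which then binds the operators and switches on Cas9 transcription.

The feature table also shows a tRNA element followed by an S. pyogenes guide RNA scaffold, which suggests a tRNA-linked guide RNA cassette, although the catalogue entry does not mention it or any target. T7 and T3 promoter sites flank the cloned regions. The plasmid comes from work on conditional gene expression systems in yeast and allows chemically timed Cas9 genome editing.
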