Addgene plasmid #186299: P2061
Purpose: Expresses LexA-HBD-B112 under the control of pAct1 and Cas9 under the control of LexA-HBD-B112+Beta-estradiol inducible promoter
Depositing lab: Joerg Stelling. Depositing organization: ETH Zurich (Swiss Federal Institute of Technology). Publication: Autorepression-Based Conditional Gene Expression System in Yeast for Variation-Suppressed Control of Protein Dosage. Azizoglu A, Loureiro C, Venetz J, Brent R. Curr Protoc. 2023 Jan;3(1):e647. doi: 10.1002/cpz1.647. PubMed 36708363.
Backbone
  Vector backbone: pCerCC
  Backbone size w/o insert (bp): 3250
  Total vector size (bp): 11011
  Vector type: Bacterial Expression, Yeast Expression, CRISPR, Synthetic Biology
  Selectable markers: G418
Growth in bacteria
  Bacterial resistance: Kanamycin, 50 μg/mL
  Growth temperature: 37°C
  Growth strain: DH5alpha
  Copy number: High Copy
Gene/Insert 1
  Gene/Insert name: LexA-HBD-B112 (alt name: LexA-human estrogen receptor hormone binding domain-B112)
  Species: H. sapiens (human), Synthetic; E.coli
  Insert size (bp): 1974
  Promoter: PACT1
  Cloning method: Unknown
  Sequencing primers: 5′ TTTTGGCGCGCCtctgtcga; 3′ aattgttatccgctcacaattcc
Gene/Insert 2
  Gene/Insert name: Cas9
  Species: S. pyogenes
  Insert size (bp): 4149
  Promoter: 2xLexop-minimalCyc1
  Cloning method: Unknown
  Sequencing primers: 5′ aattaaccctcactaaagg; 3′ aatacgactcactataggg
Terms and licenses: Academic/Nonprofit Terms; Industry Terms: Not Available to Industry
How to cite: P2061 was a gift from Joerg Stelling (Addgene plasmid # 186299 ; http://n2t.net/addgene:186299 ; RRID:Addgene_186299)
